>Addgene plasmid #134161 | pJM110 | addgene full sequence | sequence record 271383 | Addgene NGS Result
CCGTCTGAATTTTTGCTTTCGGTTTGGAACCGAAGCCGCGCGTCTTGTCTGCTGCAGCGCTGCAGCATCG
TTCTGTGTTGTCTCTGTCTGACTGTGTTTCTGTATTTGTCTGAAAATTAGGGCCAGACTGTTACCACTCC
CTTAAGTTTGACCTTAGGTCACTGGAAAGATGTCGAGCGGATCGCTCACAACCAGTCGGTAGATGTCAAG
AAGAGACGTTGGGTTACCTTCTGCTCTGCAGAATGGCCAACCTTTAACGTCGGATGGCCGCGAGACGGCA
CCTTTAACCGAGACCTCATCACCCAGGTTAAGATCAAGGTCTTTTCACCTGGCCCGCATGGACACCCAGA
CCAGGTCCCCTACATCGTGACCTGGGAAGCCTTGGCTTTTGACCCCCCTCCCTGGGTCAAGCCCTTTGTA
CACCCTAAGCCTCCGCCTCCTCTTCCTCCATCCGCCCCGTCTCTCCCCCTTGAACCTCCTCGTTCGACCC
CGCCTCGATCCTCCCTTTATCCAGCCCTCACTCCTTCTCTAGGCGCCGGCCGGATCCCAGTGTGGTGGTA
CGCTACCGGTCGCCACCATGGTGAGCAAGGGCGAGGAGCTGTTCACCGGGGTGGTGCCCATCCTGGTCGA
GCTGGACGGCGACGTAAACGGCCACAAGTTCAGCGTGTCCGGCGAGGGCGAGGGCGATGCCACCTACGGC
AAGCTGACCCTGAAGTTCATCTGCACCACCGGCAAGCTGCCCGTGCCCTGGCCCACCCTCGTGACCACCC
TGACCTACGGCGTGCAGTGCTTCAGCCGCTACCCCGACCACATGAAGCAGCACGACTTCTTCAAGTCCGC
CATGCCCGAAGGCTACGTCCAGGAGCGCACCATCTTCTTCAAGGACGACGGCAACTACAAGACCCGCGCC
GAGGTGAAGTTCGAGGGCGACACCCTGGTGAACCGCATCGAGCTGAAGGGCATCGACTTCAAGGAGGACG
GCAACATCCTGGGGCACAAGCTGGAGTACAACTACAACAGCCACAACGTCTATATCATGGCCGACAAGCA
GAAGAACGGCATCAAGGTGAACTTCAAGATCCGCCACAACATCGAGGACGGCAGCGTGCAGCTCGCCGAC
CACTACCAGCAGAACACCCCCATCGGCGACGGCCCCGTGCTGCTGCCCGACAACCACTACCTGAGCACCC
AGTCCGCCCTGAGCAAAGACCCCAACGAGAAGCGCGATCACATGGTCCTGCTGGAGTTCGTGACCGCCGC
CGGGATCACTCTCGGCATGGACGAGCTGTACAAGTCCGGAGGGGATCGGTGGAGCTCCACCGGTGGCGGC
CGCTCTAGAGAGAATCTTTATTTTCAGGGCGCCGCCAAATTCAAAGAAACCGCTGCTGCTAAATTCGAAC
GCCAGCACATGGACAGCGGAGGTGGAGGTACTAGTCTCGAGATGGCCTCTGGGCGGAGCAGCAAGAACAG
AGATGGCGGGGAGAGACGGCCAAGCAGCACCAGCGTGCCTTTGGGTGATAAGGGGTTGGACACGAGTTGC
CGCTGGTTGTCCAAATCAACAACCAGGTCGTCCAGCTCCTGCTGACCGCGGGCCCGGGATCCACCGGATC
TAGATAACTGATCATAATCAGCCATACCACATTTGTAGAGGTTTTACTTGCTTTAAAAAACCTCCCACAC
CTCCCCCTGAACCTGAAACATAAAATGAATGCAATTCGCCAGCACAGTGGTCGACCCTGTGGAATGTGTG
TCAGTTAGGGTGTGGAAAGTCCCCAGGCTCCCCAGCAGGCAGAAGTATGCAAAGCATGCATCTCAATTAG
TCAGCAACCAGGTGTGGAAAGTCCCCAGGCTCCCCAGCAGGCAGAAGTATGCAAAGCATGCATCTCAATT
AGTCAGCAACCATAGTCCCGCCCCTAACTCCGCCCATCCCGCCCCTAACTCCGCCCAGTTCCGCCCATTC
TCCGCCCCATGGCTGACTAATTTTTTTTATTTATGCAGAGGCCGAGGCCGCCTCGGCCTCTGAGCTATTC
CAGAAGTAGTGAGGAGGCTTTTTTGGAGGCCTAGGCTTTTGCAAAAAGCTTCATGGCCAAGCCTTTGTCT
CAAGAAGAATCCACCCTCATTGAAAGAGCAACGGCTACAATCAACAGCATCCCCATCTCTGAAGACTACA
GCGTCGCCAGCGCAGCTCTCTCTAGCGACGGCCGCATCTTCACTGGTGTCAATGTATATCATTTTACTGG
GGGACCTTGTGCAGAACTCGTGGTGCTGGGCACTGCTGCTGCTGCGGCAGCTGGCAACCTGACTTGTATC
GTCGCGATCGGAAATGAGAACAGGGGCATCTTGAGCCCCTGCGGACGGTGCCGACAGGTGCTTCTCGATC
TGCATCCTGGGATCAAAGCCATAGTGAAGGACAGTGATGGACAGCCGACGGCAGTTGGGATTCGTGAATT
GCTGCCCTCTGGTTATGTGTGGGAGGGCTAAGATCGATAAAATAAAAGATTTTATTTAGTCTCCAGAAAA
AGGGGGGAATGAAAGACCCCACCTGTAGGTTTGGCAAGCTAGCTTAAGTAACGCCATTTTGCAAGGCATG
GAAAAATACATAACTGAGAATAGAGAAGTTCAGATCAAGGTCAGGAACAGATGGAACAGCTGAATATGGG
CCAAACAGGATATCTGTGGTAAGCAGTTCCTGCCCCGGCTCAGGGCCAAGAACAGATGGAACAGCTGAAT
ATGGGCCAAACAGGATATCTGTGGTAAGCAGTTCCTGCCCCGGCTCAGGGCCAAGAACAGATGGTCCCCA
GATGCGGTCCAGCCCTCAGCAGTTTCTAGAGAACCATCAGATGTTTCCAGGGTGCCCCAAGGACCTGAAA
TGACCCTGTGCCTTATTTGAACTAACCAATCAGTTCGCTTCTCGCTTCTGTTCGCGCGCTTCTGCTCCCC
GAGCTCAATAAAAGAGCCCACAACCCCTCACTCGGGGCGCCAGTCCTCCGATTGACTGAGTCGCCCGGGT
ACCCGTGTATCCAATAAACCCTCTTGCAGTTGCATCCGACTTGTGGTCTCGCTGTTCCTTGGGAGGGTCT
CCTCTGAGTGATTGACTACCCGTCAGCGGGGGTCTTTCACATGCAGCATGTATCAAAATTAATTTGGTTT
TTTTTCTTAAGTATTTACATTAAATGGCCATAGTTGCATTAATGAATCGGCCAACGCGCGGGGAGAGGCG
GTTTGCGTATTGGGCGCTCTTCCGCTTCCTCGCTCACTGACTCGCTGCGCTCGGTCGTTCGGCTGCGGCG
AGCGGTATCAGCTCACTCAAAGGCGGTAATACGGTTATCCACAGAATCAGGGGATAACGCAGGAAAGAAC
ATGTGAGCAAAAGGCCAGCAAAAGGCCAGGAACCGTAAAAAGGCCGCGTTGCTGGCGTTTTTCCATAGGC
TCCGCCCCCCTGACGAGCATCACAAAAATCGACGCTCAAGTCAGAGGTGGCGAAACCCGACAGGACTATA
AAGATACCAGGCGTTTCCCCCTGGAAGCTCCCTCGTGCGCTCTCCTGTTCCGACCCTGCCGCTTACCGGA
TACCTGTCCGCCTTTCTCCCTTCGGGAAGCGTGGCGCTTTCTCATAGCTCACGCTGTAGGTATCTCAGTT
CGGTGTAGGTCGTTCGCTCCAAGCTGGGCTGTGTGCACGAACCCCCCGTTCAGCCCGACCGCTGCGCCTT
ATCCGGTAACTATCGTCTTGAGTCCAACCCGGTAAGACACGACTTATCGCCACTGGCAGCAGCCACTGGT
AACAGGATTAGCAGAGCGAGGTATGTAGGCGGTGCTACAGAGTTCTTGAAGTGGTGGCCTAACTACGGCT
ACACTAGAAGAACAGTATTTGGTATCTGCGCTCTGCTGAAGCCAGTTACCTTCGGAAAAAGAGTTGGTAG
CTCTTGATCCGGCAAACAAACCACCGCTGGTAGCGGTGGTTTTTTTGTTTGCAAGCAGCAGATTACGCGC
AGAAAAAAAGGATCTCAAGAAGATCCTTTGATCTTTTCTACGGGGTCTGACGCTCAGTGGAACGAAAACT
CACGTTAAGGGATTTTGGTCATGAGATTATCAAAAAGGATCTTCACCTAGATCCTTTTGCGGCCGCAAAT
CAATCTAAAGTATATATGAGTAAACTTGGTCTGACAGTTACCAATGCTTAATCAGTGAGGCACCTATCTC
AGCGATCTGTCTATTTCGTTCATCCATAGTTGCCTGACTCCCCGTCGTGTAGATAACTACGATACGGGAG
GGCTTACCATCTGGCCCCAGTGCTGCAATGATACCGCGAGACCCACGCTCACCGGCTCCAGATTTATCAG
CAATAAACCAGCCAGCCGGAAGGGCCGAGCGCAGAAGTGGTCCTGCAACTTTATCCGCCTCCATCCAGTC
TATTAATTGTTGCCGGGAAGCTAGAGTAAGTAGTTCGCCAGTTAATAGTTTGCGCAACGTTGTTGCCATT
GCTACAGGCATCGTGGTGTCACGCTCGTCGTTTGGTATGGCTTCATTCAGCTCCGGTTCCCAACGATCAA
GGCGAGTTACATGATCCCCCATGTTGTGCAAAAAAGCGGTTAGCTCCTTCGGTCCTCCGATCGTTGTCAG
AAGTAAGTTGGCCGCAGTGTTATCACTCATGGTTATGGCAGCACTGCATAATTCTCTTACTGTCATGCCA
TCCGTAAGATGCTTTTCTGTGACTGGTGAGTACTCAACCAAGTCATTCTGAGAATAGTGTATGCGGCGAC
CGAGTTGCTCTTGCCCGGCGTCAATACGGGATAATACCGCGCCACATAGCAGAACTTTAAAAGTGCTCAT
CATTGGAAAACGTTCTTCGGGGCGAAAACTCTCAAGGATCTTACCGCTGTTGAGATCCAGTTCGATGTAA
CCCACTCGTGCACCCAACTGATCTTCAGCATCTTTTACTTTCACCAGCGTTTCTGGGTGAGCAAAAACAG
GAAGGCAAAATGCCGCAAAAAAGGGAATAAGGGCGACACGGAAATGTTGAATACTCATACTCTTCCTTTT
TCAATATTATTGAAGCATTTATCAGGGTTATTGTCTCATGAGCGGATACATATTTGAATGTATTTAGAAA
AATAAACAAATAGGGGTTCCGCGCACATTTCCCCGAAAAGTGCCACCTGCAGCCTGAATATGGGCCAAAC
AGGATATCTGTGGTAAGCAGTTCCTGCCCCGGCTCAGGGCCAAGAACAGATGGAACAGCTGAATATGGGC
CAAACAGGATATCTGTGGTAAGCAGTTCCTGCCCCGGCTCAGGGCCAAGAACAGATGGTCCCCAGATGCG
GTCCAGCCCTCAGCAGTTTCTAGAGAACCATCAGATGTTTCCAGGGTGCCCCAAGGACCTGAAATGACCC
TGTGCCTTATTTGAACTAACCAATCAGTTCGCTTCTCGCTTCTGTTCGCGCGCTTCTGCTCCCCGAGCTC
AATAAAAGAGCCCACAACCCCTCACTCGGGGCGCCAGTCCTCCGATTGACTGAGTCGCCCGGGTACCCGT
GTATCCAATAAACCCTCTTGCAGTTGCATCCGACTTGTGGTCTCGCTGTTCCTTGGGAGGGTCTCCTCTG
AGTGATTGACTACCCGTCAGCGGGGGTCTTTCATTTGGGGGCTCGTCCGGGATCGGGAGACCCCTGCCCA
GGGACCACCGACCCACCACCGGGAGGCAAGCTGGCCAGCAACTTATCTGTGTCTGTCCGATTGTCTAGTG
TCTATGACTGATTTTATGCGCCTGCGTCGGTACTAGTTAGCTAACTAGCTCTGTATCTGGCGGACCCGTG
GTGGAACTGACGAGTTCTGAACACCCGGCCGCAACCCTGGGAGACGTCCCAGGGACTTTGGGGGCCGTTT
TTGTGGCCCGACCTGAGGAAGGGAGTCGATGTGGAATCCGACCCCGTCAGGATATGTGGTTCTGGTAGGA
GACGAGAACCTAAAACAGTTCCCGCCT
Features (pLannotate 1.2.2; 18 found; start..end, strand, type, name):
    121..537     +  CDS            gag (truncated): truncated Moloney murine leukemia virus (MMLV) gag gene lacking the start codon
    578..1294    +  CDS            EGFP: EGFP is a basic (constitutively fluorescent) green fluorescent protein published in 1996, derived from Aequorea victoria. It is reported to be a rapidly-maturing weak dimer with moderate acid sensitivity.
   1321..1339    +  misc_feature   MCS (fragment): pBluescript multiple cloning site
   1340..1359    +  CDS            capTEV™ (fragment): composite tag for in vivo biotinylation, TEV protease cleavage, and 6xHis tagging
   1373..1417    +  CDS            S-Tag: affinity and epitope tag derived from pancreatic ribonuclease A
   1445..1582    +  CDS            NDE1 (fragment): NDE1_HUMAN - Also known as NUDE. Experimental evidence at protein level: Swiss-Prot protein existence level 1. Required for centrosome duplication and formation and function of the mitotic spindle. Essential for the development of the cerebral cortex. May regulate the production of neurons by controlling the orientation of the mitotic spindle during division of cortical neuronal progenitors of the proliferative ventricular zone of the brain. Orientation of the division plane perpendicular to the layers of the cortex gives rise to two proliferative neuronal progenitors whereas parallel orientat
   1585..1607    +  misc_feature   MCS (fragment): multiple cloning site
   1619..1703    +  CDS            large T antigen (fragment): large T antigen from SV40 (simian virus 40)
   1746..2075    +  promoter       SV40 promoter: SV40 enhancer and early promoter
   2083..2481    +  CDS            BSD: blasticidin S deaminase; Aspergillus terreus BSD; confers resistance to blasticidin
   2528..2649    +  LTR            3' LTR (ΔU3) (fragment): self-inactivating 3' long terminal repeat (LTR) from Moloney murine leukemia virus
   2650..3119    +  LTR            LTR: long terminal repeat from Moloney murine leukemia virus
   3185..3237    -  CDS            lacI (fragment): lac repressor; lacI; The lac repressor binds to the lac operator to inhibit transcription in E. coli. This inhibition can be relieved by adding lactose or isopropyl-β-D-thiogalactopyranoside (IPTG).
   3420..4008    -  rep_origin     ori: high-copy-number ColE1/pMB1/pBR322/pUC origin of replication
   4168..5028    -  CDS            AmpR: β-lactamase; bla; confers resistance to ampicillin, carbenicillin, and related antibiotics
   5029..5133    -  promoter       AmpR promoter: bla
   5164..5633    +  LTR            LTR: long terminal repeat from Moloney murine leukemia virus
   5757..54      +  misc_feature   MESV Ψ (fragment) (across the origin): packaging signal of murine embryonic stem cell virus
