[The description below was written by a language model from this plasmid's Addgene catalogue record and pLannotate feature annotations shown in this document.]
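Description:
pJM110 is a Moloney murine leukemia virus-based retroviral expression plasmid built on pJAG98, a pBABEblast derivative, for stable delivery of a GFP-tagged fragment of human NDE1 into mammalian cells. In bacteria it is maintained through a high-copy ColE1/pUC-type origin and selected with ampicillin via the β-lactamase gene. The retroviral portion is bounded by MMLV long terminal repeats and carries a Ψ packaging signal followed by a truncated gag segment lacking its start codon, an arrangement that allows the transcript to be efficiently packaged into virions when gag, pol and env are supplied in trans by packaging cells. No separate internal promoter is annotated upstream of the fusion gene, so expression presumably depends on the 5′ LTR, as is usual for pBABE vectors.

The payload is an EGFP open reading frame followed by a short linker region containing a fragment annotated as a TEV-cleavage composite tag and an S-tag, fused in turn to the NDE1 sequence. This combination places both a fluorescent marker and an affinity handle at the N terminus of the insert. The catalogue names the insert "Nde1_SSSC 290-C" with the mutation listed as SSSC. This agrees with the feature table, where only a short NDE1 fragment of roughly 140 nucleotides is detected, suggesting a C-terminal piece starting around residue 290 rather than the full-length protein. The record does not spell out what the SSSC designation means. Downstream, an SV40 enhancer/early promoter drives blasticidin S deaminase, allowing blasticidin selection of transduced cells. The construct fits studies of localization and interaction partners of NDE1 regions and isoforms in the context of dynein function.
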