Addgene plasmid #134161: pJM110
Purpose: Retroviral plasmid expressing GFP - Nde1
Depositing lab: Iain Cheeseman. Depositing organization: Whitehead Institute for Biomedical Research. Publication: Nde1 promotes diverse dynein functions through differential interactions and exhibits an isoform-specific proteasome association. Monda JK, Cheeseman IM. Mol Biol Cell. 2018 Sep 15;29(19):2336-2345. doi: 10.1091/mbc.E18-07-0418. Epub 2018 Jul 19. PubMed 30024347.
Backbone
  Vector backbone: pJAG98 (pBABEblast)
  Vector type: Mammalian Expression, Retroviral
Growth in bacteria
  Bacterial resistance: Ampicillin, 100 μg/mL
  Growth temperature: 37°C
  Growth strain: NEB Stable
  Copy number: High Copy
Gene/Insert
  Gene/Insert name: Nde1_SSSC 290-C
  Species: H. sapiens (human)
  Mutation: SSSC
  Entrez Gene: NDE1 (a.k.a. HOM-TES-87, LIS4, MHAC, NDE, NUDE, NUDE1)
  Tag / fusion protein: GFP (N terminal on insert)
  Cloning method: Restriction Enzyme; 5′ cloning site unknown (unknown if destroyed); 3′ cloning site unknown (unknown if destroyed)
Terms and licenses: Academic/Nonprofit Terms; Industry Terms: Not Available to Industry
How to cite: pJM110 was a gift from Iain Cheeseman (Addgene plasmid # 134161 ; http://n2t.net/addgene:134161 ; RRID:Addgene_134161)
